LOCUS       Exported 11632 bp ds-DNA circular SYN 13-MAY-2021
DEFINITION  Agrobacterium T-DNA with SpunH2Bpr driving hph-GFP.
ACCESSION   .
VERSION     .
KEYWORDS    pGI3EM11
SOURCE      synthetic DNA construct
  ORGANISM  synthetic DNA construct
REFERENCE   1 (bases 1 to 11632)
  AUTHORS   Medina EM, Robinson KA, Bellingham-Johnstun K, Ianiri G, Laplante C,
            Fritz-Laylin LK, Buchler NE
  TITLE     Genetic transformation of Spizellomyces punctatus, a resource for
            studying chytrid biology and evolutionary cell biology.
  JOURNAL   Elife. 2020 May 11;9. pii: 52741. doi: 10.7554/eLife.52741.
  PUBMED    32392127
REFERENCE   2 (bases 1 to 11632)
  AUTHORS   .
  TITLE     Direct Submission
  JOURNAL   Exported May 13, 2021 from SnapGene Server 1.1.58
            http://www.snapgene.com
FEATURES             Location/Qualifiers
     source          1..11632
                     /organism="synthetic DNA construct"
                     /mol_type="other DNA"
     CDS             complement(1..1074)
                     /codon_start=1
                     /product="replication protein from the Pseudomonas plasmid
                     pVS1 (Heeb et al., 2000)"
                     /label=pVS1 RepA
                     /translation="MSGRKPSGPVQIGAALGDDLVEKLKAAQAAQRQRIEAEARPGESW
                     QAAADRIRKESRQPPAAGAPSIRKPPKGDEQPDFFVPMLYDVGTRDSRSIMDVAVFRLS
                     KRDRRAGEVIRYELPDGHVEVSAGPAGMASVWDYDLVLMAVSHLTESMNRYREGKGDKP
                     GRVFRPHVADVLKFCRRADGGKQKDDLVETCIRLNTTHVAMQRTKKAKNGRLVTVSEGE
                     ALISRYKIVKSETGRPEYIEIELADWMYREITEGKNPDVLTVHPDYFLIDPGIGRFLYR
                     LARRAAGKAEARWLFKTIYERSGSAGEFKKFCFTVRKLIGSNDLPEYDLKEEAGQAGPI
                     LVMRYRNLIEGEASAGS"
     CDS             complement(1503..2132)
                     /codon_start=1
                     /product="stability protein from the Pseudomonas plasmid
                     pVS1 (Heeb et al., 2000)"
                     /label=pVS1 StaA
                     /translation="MKVIAVLNQKGGSGKTTIATHLARALQLAGADVLLVDSDPQGSAR
                     DWAAVREDQPLTVVGIDRPTIDRDVKAIGRRDFVVIDGAPQAADLAVSAIKAADFVLIP
                     VQPSPYDIWATADLVELVKQRIEVTDGRLQAAFVVSRAIKGTRIGGEVAEALAGYELPI
                     LESRITQRVSYPGTAAAGTTVLESEPEGDAAREVQALAAEIKSKLI"
     rep_origin      3293..4635
                     /label=2u ori
                     /note="yeast 2u plasmid origin of replication"
     protein_bind    complement(4256..4303)
                     /label=FRT
                     /bound_moiety="FLP recombinase from the Saccharomyces
                     cerevisiae 2u plasmid"
                     /note="FLP-mediated recombination occurs in the 8-bp core
                     sequence TCTAGAAA (Turan and Bode, 2011)."
     primer_bind     4676..4694
                     /label=pBRforEco
                     /note="pBR322 vectors, upsteam of EcoRI site, forward
                     primer"
     promoter        4897..5112
                     /gene="S. cerevisiae URA3"
                     /label=URA3 promoter
     CDS             5113..5916
                     /codon_start=1
                     /gene="S. cerevisiae URA3"
                     /product="orotidine-5'-phosphate decarboxylase, required
                     for uracil biosynthesis"
                     /label=URA3
                     /note="yeast auxotrophic marker, counterselectable with
                     5-fluoroorotic acid (5-FOA)"
                     /translation="MSKATYKERAATHPSPVAAKLFNIMHEKQTNLCASLDVRTTKELL
                     ELVEALGPKICLLKTHVDILTDFSMEGTVKPLKALSAKYNFLLFEDRKFADIGNTVKLQ
                     YSAGVYRIAEWADITNAHGVVGPGIVSGLKQAAEEVTKEPRGLLMLAELSCKGSLSTGE
                     YTKGTVDIAKSDKDFVIGFIAQRDMGGRDEGYDWLIMTPGVGLDDKGDALGQQYRTVDD
                     VVSTGSDIIIVGRGLFAKGRDAKVEGERYRKAGWEAYLRRCGQQN"
     misc_feature    6083..6107
                     /label=RB T-DNA repeat
                     /note="right border repeat from nopaline C58 T-DNA"
     primer_bind     6288..6310
                     /label=M13/pUC Forward
                     /note="In lacZ gene"
     primer_bind     6302..6319
                     /label=M13 Forward
                     /note="In lacZ gene. Also called M13-F20 or M13 (-21)
                     Forward"
     primer_bind     6303..6319
                     /label=M13 fwd
                     /note="common sequencing primer, one of multiple similar
                     variants"
     CDS             6618..7643
                     /codon_start=1
                     /gene="aph(4)-Ia"
                     /product="aminoglycoside phosphotransferase from E. coli"
                     /label=HygR
                     /note="confers resistance to hygromycin"
                     /translation="MGKKPELTATSVEKFLIEKFDSVSDLMQLSEGEESRAFSFDVGGR
                     GYVLRVNSCADGFYKDRYVYRHFASAALPIPEVLDIGEFSESLTYCISRRAQGVTLQDL
                     PETELPAVLQPVAEAMDAIAAADLSQTSGFGPFGPQGIGQYTTWRDFICAIADPHVYHW
                     QTVMDDTVSASVAQALDELMLWAEDCPEVRHLVHADFGSNNVLTDNGRITAVIDWSEAM
                     FGDSQYEVANIFFWRPWLACMEQQTRYFERRHPELAGSPRLRAYMLRIGLDQLYQSLVD
                     GNFDDAAWAQGRCDAIVRSGAGTVGRTQIARRSAAVWTDGCVEVLADSGNRRPSTRPRA
                     KE"
     CDS             7662..8375
                     /codon_start=1
                     /product="Aequoria victoria green fluorescent protein"
                     /label=GFP
                     /translation="SKGEELFTGVVPILVELDGDVNGHKFSVSGEGEGDATYGKLTLKF
                     ICTTGKLPVPWPTLVTTFTYGVQCFSRYPDHMKRHDFFKSAMPEGYVQERTIFFKDDGN
                     YKTRAEVKFEGDTLVNRIELKGIDFKEDGNILGHKLEYNYNSHNVYIMADKQKNGIKVN
                     FKIRHNIEDGSVQLADHYQQNTPIGDGPVLLPDNHYLSTQSALSKDPNEKRDHMVLLEF
                     VTAAGITHGMDELYK"
     primer_bind     complement(7689..7717)
                     /label=GFP-R
                     /note="GFP, reverse primer. Does NOT anneal to EGFP"
     primer_bind     8312..8332
                     /label=GFP-F
                     /note="GFP, forward primer. Does NOT anneal to EGFP"
     terminator      8395..8582
                     /gene="S. cerevisiae ADH1"
                     /label=ADH1 terminator
                     /note="transcription terminator for the S. cerevisiae
                     alcohol dehydrogenase 1 (ADH1) gene"
     primer_bind     complement(8450..8474)
                     /label=pHybLex-R
                     /note="ADH terminator, reverse primer"
     primer_bind     complement(8597..8613)
                     /label=M13 rev
                     /note="common sequencing primer, one of multiple similar
                     variants"
     primer_bind     complement(8597..8613)
                     /label=M13 Reverse
                     /note="In lacZ gene. Also called M13-rev"
     primer_bind     complement(8610..8632)
                     /label=M13/pUC Reverse
                     /note="In lacZ gene"
     protein_bind    8621..8637
                     /label=lac operator
                     /bound_moiety="lac repressor encoded by lacI"
                     /note="The lac repressor binds to the lac operator to
                     inhibit transcription in E. coli. This inhibition can be
                     relieved by adding lactose or
                     isopropyl-beta-D-thiogalactopyranoside (IPTG)."
     promoter        complement(8645..8675)
                     /label=lac promoter
                     /note="promoter for the E. coli lac operon"
     protein_bind    8690..8711
                     /label=CAP binding site
                     /bound_moiety="E. coli catabolite activator protein"
                     /note="CAP binding activates transcription in the presence
                     of cAMP."
     misc_feature    8888..8912
                     /label=LB T-DNA repeat
                     /note="left border repeat from nopaline C58 T-DNA"
     primer_bind     complement(9194..9213)
                     /label=pENTR-R
                     /note="pENTR vectors, reverse primer"
     CDS             9205..10020
                     /codon_start=1
                     /gene="aph(3')-Ia"
                     /product="aminoglycoside phosphotransferase"
                     /label=KanR
                     /note="confers resistance to kanamycin in bacteria or G418
                     (Geneticin(R)) in eukaryotes"
                     /translation="MSHIQRETSCSRPRLNSNMDADLYGYKWARDNVGQSGATIYRLYG
                     KPDAPELFLKHGKGSVANDVTDEMVRLNWLTEFMPLPTIKHFIRTPDDAWLLTTAIPGK
                     TAFQVLEEYPDSGENIVDALAVFLRRLHSIPVCNCPFNSDRVFRLAQAQSRMNNGLVDA
                     SDFDDERNGWPVEQVWKEMHKLLPFSPDSVVTHGDFSLDNLIFDEGKLIGCIDVGRVGI
                     ADRYQDLAILWNCLGEFSPSLQKRLFQKYGIDNPDMNKLQFHLMLDEFF"
     primer_bind     complement(9278..9297)
                     /label=Kan-R
                     /note="Kanamycin resistance gene, reverse primer"
     rep_origin      10115..10703
                     /direction=RIGHT
                     /label=ori
                     /note="high-copy-number ColE1/pMB1/pBR322/pUC origin of
                     replication"
     primer_bind     10604..10623
                     /label=pBR322ori-F
                     /note="pBR322 origin, forward primer"
     primer_bind     10857..10874
                     /label=L4440
                     /note="L4440 vector, forward primer"
     misc_feature    10889..11029
                     /label=bom
                     /note="basis of mobility region from pBR322"
     rep_origin      11373..11567
                     /label=pVS1 oriV
                     /note="origin of replication for the Pseudomonas plasmid
                     pVS1 (Heeb et al., 2000)"
ORIGIN
        1 ttaggaaccg gcggatgctt cgccctcgat caggttgcgg tagcgcatga ctaggatcgg
       61 gccagcctgc cccgcctcct ccttcaaatc gtactccggc aggtcatttg acccgatcag
      121 cttgcgcacg gtgaaacaga acttcttgaa ctctccggcg ctgccactgc gttcgtagat
      181 cgtcttgaac aaccatctgg cttctgcctt gcctgcggcg cggcgtgcca ggcggtagag
      241 aaaacggccg atgccgggat cgatcaaaaa gtaatcgggg tgaaccgtca gcacgtccgg
      301 gttcttgcct tctgtgatct cgcggtacat ccaatcagct agctcgatct cgatgtactc
      361 cggccgcccg gtttcgctct ttacgatctt gtagcggcta atcaaggctt caccctcgga
      421 taccgtcacc aggcggccgt tcttggcctt cttcgtacgc tgcatggcaa cgtgcgtggt
      481 gtttaaccga atgcaggttt ctaccaggtc gtctttctgc tttccgccat cggctcgccg
      541 gcagaacttg agtacgtccg caacgtgtgg acggaacacg cggccgggct tgtctccctt
      601 cccttcccgg tatcggttca tggattcggt tagatgggaa accgccatca gtaccaggtc
      661 gtaatcccac acactggcca tgccggccgg ccctgcggaa acctctacgt gcccgtctgg
      721 aagctcgtag cggatcacct cgccagctcg tcggtcacgc ttcgacagac ggaaaacggc
      781 cacgtccatg atgctgcgac tatcgcgggt gcccacgtca tagagcatcg gaacgaaaaa
      841 atctggttgc tcgtcgccct tgggcggctt cctaatcgac ggcgcaccgg ctgccggcgg
      901 ttgccgggat tctttgcgga ttcgatcagc ggccgcttgc cacgattcac cggggcgtgc
      961 ttctgcctcg atgcgttgcc gctgggcggc ctgcgcggcc ttcaacttct ccaccaggtc
     1021 atcacccagc gccgcgccga tttgtaccgg gccggatggt ttgcgaccgc tcacgccgat
     1081 tcctcgggct tgggggttcc agtgccattg cagggccggc agacaaccca gccgcttacg
     1141 cctggccaac cgcccgttcc tccacacatg gggcattcca cggcgtcggt gcctggttgt
     1201 tcttgatttt ccatgccgcc tcctttagcc gctaaaattc atctactcat ttattcattt
     1261 gctcatttac tctggtagct gcgcgatgta ttcagatagc agctcggtaa tggtcttgcc
     1321 ttggcgtacc gcgtacatct tcagcttggt gtgatcctcc gccggcaact gaaagttgac
     1381 ccgcttcatg gctggcgtgt ctgccaggct ggccaacgtt gcagccttgc tgctgcgtgc
     1441 gctcggacgg ccggcactta gcgtgtttgt gcttttgctc attttctctt tacctcatta
     1501 actcaaatga gttttgattt aatttcagcg gccagcgcct ggacctcgcg ggcagcgtcg
     1561 ccctcgggtt ctgattcaag aacggttgtg ccggcggcgg cagtgcctgg gtagctcacg
     1621 cgctgcgtga tacgggactc aagaatgggc agctcgtacc cggccagcgc ctcggcaacc
     1681 tcaccgccga tgcgcgtgcc tttgatcgcc cgcgacacga caaaggccgc ttgtagcctt
     1741 ccatccgtga cctcaatgcg ctgcttaacc agctccacca ggtcggcggt ggcccatatg
     1801 tcgtaagggc ttggctgcac cggaatcagc acgaagtcgg ctgccttgat cgcggacaca
     1861 gccaagtccg ccgcctgggg cgctccgtcg atcactacga agtcgcgccg gccgatggcc
     1921 ttcacgtcgc ggtcaatcgt cgggcggtcg atgccgacaa cggttagcgg ttgatcttcc
     1981 cgcacggccg cccaatcgcg ggcactgccc tggggatcgg aatcgactaa cagaacatcg
     2041 gccccggcga gttgcagggc gcgggctaga tgggttgcga tggtcgtctt gcctgacccg
     2101 cctttctggt taagtacagc gataaccttc atgcgttccc cttgcgtatt tgtttattta
     2161 ctcatcgcat catatacgca gcgaccgcat gacgcaagct gttttactca aatacacatc
     2221 acctttttag acggcggcgc tcggtttctt cagcggccaa gctggccggc caggccgcca
     2281 gcttggcatc agacaaaccg gccaggattt catgcagccg cacggttgag acgtgcgcgg
     2341 gcggctcgaa cacgtacccg gccgcgatca tctccgcctc gatctcttcg gtaatgaaaa
     2401 acggttcgtc ctggccgtcc tggtgcggtt tcatgcttgt tcctcttggc gttcattctc
     2461 ggcggccgcc agggcgtcgg cctcggtcaa tgcgtcctca cggaaggcac cgcgccgcct
     2521 ggcctcggtg ggcgtcactt cctcgctgcg ctcaagtgcg cggtacaggg tcgagcgatg
     2581 cacgccaagc agtgcagccg cctctttcac ggtgcggcct tcctggtcga tcagctcgcg
     2641 ggcgtgcgcg atctgtgccg gggtgagggt agggcggggg ccaaacttca cgcctcgggc
     2701 cttggcggcc tcgcgcccgc tccgggtgcg gtcgatgatt agggaacgct cgaactcggc
     2761 aatgccggcg aacacggtca acaccatgcg gccggccggc gtggtggtgt cggcccacgg
     2821 ctctgccagg ctacgcaggc ccgcgccggc ctcctggatg cgctcggcaa tgtccagtag
     2881 gtcgcgggtg ctgcgggcca ggcggtctag cctggtcact gtcacaacgt cgccagggcg
     2941 taggtggtca agcatcctgg ccagctccgg gcggtcgcgc ctggtgccgg tgatcttctc
     3001 ggaaaacagc ttggtgcagc cggccgcgtg cagttcggcc cgttggttgg tcaagtcctg
     3061 gtcgtcggtg ctgacgcggg catagcccag caggccagcg gcggcgctct tgttcatggc
     3121 gtaatgtctc cggttctagt cgcaagtatt ctactttatg cgactaaaac acgcgacaag
     3181 aaaacgccag gaaaagggca gggcggcagc ctgtcgcgta acttaggact tgtgcgacat
     3241 gtcgttttca gaagacggct gcactgaacg tcagaaggaa aagtgccacc tgaacgaagc
     3301 atctgtgctt cattttgtag aacaaaaatg caacgcgaga gcgctaattt ttcaaacaaa
     3361 gaatctgagc tgcattttta cagaacagaa atgcaacgcg aaagcgctat tttaccaacg
     3421 aagaatctgt gcttcatttt tgtaaaacaa aaatgcaacg cgagagcgct aatttttcaa
     3481 acaaagaatc tgagctgcat ttttacagaa cagaaatgca acgcgagagc gctattttac
     3541 caacaaagaa tctatacttc ttttttgttc tacaaaaatg catcccgaga gcgctatttt
     3601 tctaacaaag catcttagat tacttttttt ctcctttgtg cgctctataa tgcagtctct
     3661 tgataacttt ttgcactgta ggtccgttaa ggttagaaga aggctacttt ggtgtctatt
     3721 ttctcttcca taaaaaaagc ctgactccac ttcccgcgtt tactgattac tagcgaagct
     3781 gcgggtgcat tttttcaaga taaaggcatc cccgattata ttctataccg atgtggattg
     3841 cgcatacttt gtgaacagaa agtgatagcg ttgatgattc ttcattggtc agaaaattat
     3901 gaacggtttc ttctattttg tctctatata ctacgtatag gaaatgttta cattttcgta
     3961 ttgttttcga ttcactctat gaatagttct tactacaatt tttttgtcta aagagtaata
     4021 ctagagataa acataaaaaa tgtagaggtc gagtttagat gcaagttcaa ggagcgaaag
     4081 gtggatgggt aggttatata gggatatagc acagagatat atagcaaaga gatacttttg
     4141 agcaatgttt gtggaagcgg tattcgcaat attttagtag ctcgttacag tccggtgcgt
     4201 ttttggtttt ttgaaagtgc gtcttcagag cgcttttggt tttcaaaagc gctctgaagt
     4261 tcctatactt tctagagaat aggaacttcg gaataggaac ttcaaagcgt ttccgaaaac
     4321 gagcgcttcc gaaaatgcaa cgcgagctgc gcacatacag ctcactgttc acgtcgcacc
     4381 tatatctgcg tgttgcctgt atatatatat acatgagaag aacggcatag tgcgtgttta
     4441 tgcttaaatg cgtacttata tgcgtctatt tatgtaggat gaaaggtagt ctagtacctc
     4501 ctgtgatatt atcccattcc atgcggggta tcgtatgctt ccttcagcac taccctttag
     4561 ctgttctata tgctgccact cctcaattgg attagtctca tccttcaatg ctatcatttc
     4621 ctttgatatt ggatcatact aagaaaccat tattatcatg acattaacct ataaaaatag
     4681 gcgtatcacg aggccctttc gtctcgcgcg tttcggtgat gacggtgaaa acctctgaca
     4741 catgcagctc ccggagacgg tcacagcttg tctgtaagcg gatgccggga gcagacaagc
     4801 ccgtcagggc gcgtcagcgg gtgttggcgg gtgtcggggc tggcttaact atgcggcatc
     4861 agagcagatt gtactgagag tgcaccatac caccttttca attcatcatt ttttttttat
     4921 tctttttttt gatttcggtt tccttgaaat ttttttgatt cggtaatctc cgaacagaag
     4981 gaagaacgaa ggaaggagca cagacttaga ttggtatata tacgcatatg tagtgttgaa
     5041 gaaacatgaa attgcccagt attcttaacc caactgcaca gaacaaaaac ctgcaggaaa
     5101 cgaagataaa tcatgtcgaa agctacatat aaggaacgtg ctgctactca tcctagtcct
     5161 gttgctgcca agctatttaa tatcatgcac gaaaagcaaa caaacttgtg tgcttcattg
     5221 gatgttcgta ccaccaagga attactggag ttagttgaag cattaggtcc caaaatttgt
     5281 ttactaaaaa cacatgtgga tatcttgact gatttttcca tggagggcac agttaagccg
     5341 ctaaaggcat tatccgccaa gtacaatttt ttactcttcg aagacagaaa atttgctgac
     5401 attggtaata cagtcaaatt gcagtactct gcgggtgtat acagaatagc agaatgggca
     5461 gacattacga atgcacacgg tgtggtgggc ccaggtattg ttagcggttt gaagcaggcg
     5521 gcagaagaag taacaaagga acctagaggc cttttgatgc tagcagaatt gtcatgcaag
     5581 ggctccctat ctactggaga atatactaag ggtactgttg acattgcgaa gagcgacaaa
     5641 gattttgtta tcggctttat tgctcaaaga gacatgggtg gaagagatga aggttacgat
     5701 tggttgatta tgacacccgg tgtgggttta gatgacaagg gagacgcatt gggtcaacag
     5761 tatagaaccg tggatgatgt ggtctctaca ggatctgaca ttattattgt tggaagagga
     5821 ctatttgcaa agggaaggga tgctaaggta gagggtgaac gttacagaaa agcaggctgg
     5881 gaagcatatt tgagaagatg cggccagcaa aactaaaaaa ctgtattata agtaaatgca
     5941 tgtatactaa actcacaaat tagagcttca atttaattat atcagttatt acctggcatg
     6001 cacatacaaa tggacgaacg gataaacctt ttcacgccct tttaaatatc cgattattct
     6061 aataaacgct cttttctctt aggtttaccc gccaatatat cctgtcaaac actgatagtt
     6121 taaactgaag gcgggaaacg acaatctgat ccaagctcaa gctcattcgc cattcaggct
     6181 gcgcaactgt tgggaagggc gatcggtgcg ggcctcttcg ctattacgcc agctggcgaa
     6241 agggggatgt gctgcaaggc gattaagttg ggtaacgcca gggttttccc agtcacgacg
     6301 ttgtaaaacg acggccagtg ccaagctttt atgctccaag cggagacgat gaggccgata
     6361 ttacagtggc ttagtagcgt gtacaatatt tccataaaag gctacatggt gagtttttca
     6421 cgtgaccgta attagtccca attaggcttt attgtatatt gctactaagc atcgttaaat
     6481 gacctgctcg aagcttcgtc tataaaaggc gggcgtgtgt gcgcttcccc cgctacgtct
     6541 ttttcacaaa cactttgcga cttgaccaag acctttcacc cgcaccactc tcatccatca
     6601 cacacacaaa ttaattaatg ggtaaaaagc ctgaactcac cgcgacgtct gtcgagaagt
     6661 ttctgatcga aaagttcgac agcgtctccg acctgatgca gctctcggag ggcgaagaat
     6721 ctcgtgcttt cagcttcgat gtaggagggc gtggatatgt cctgcgggta aatagctgcg
     6781 ccgatggttt ctacaaagat cgttatgttt atcggcactt tgcatcggcc gcgctcccga
     6841 ttccggaagt gcttgacatt ggggaattca gcgagagcct gacctattgc atctcccgcc
     6901 gtgcacaggg tgtcacgttg caagacctgc ctgaaaccga actgcccgct gttctgcagc
     6961 cggtcgcgga ggccatggat gcgatcgctg cggccgatct tagccagacg agcgggttcg
     7021 gcccattcgg accgcaagga atcggtcaat acactacatg gcgtgatttc atatgcgcga
     7081 ttgctgatcc ccatgtgtat cactggcaaa ctgtgatgga cgacaccgtc agtgcgtccg
     7141 tcgcgcaggc tctcgatgag ctgatgcttt gggccgagga ctgccccgaa gtccggcacc
     7201 tcgtgcacgc ggatttcggc tccaacaatg tcctgacgga caatggccgc ataacagcgg
     7261 tcattgactg gagcgaggcg atgttcgggg attcccaata cgaggtcgcc aacatcttct
     7321 tctggaggcc gtggttggct tgtatggagc agcagacgcg ctacttcgag cggaggcatc
     7381 cggagcttgc aggatcgccg cggctccggg cgtatatgct ccgcattggt cttgaccaac
     7441 tctatcagag cttggttgac ggcaatttcg atgatgcagc ttgggcgcag ggtcgatgcg
     7501 acgcaatcgt ccgatccgga gccgggactg tcgggcgtac acaaatcgcc cgcagaagcg
     7561 cggccgtctg gaccgatggc tgtgtagaag tactcgccga tagtggaaac cgacgcccca
     7621 gcactcgtcc gagggcaaag gaaggaggag gaggaggagg aagtaaagga gaagaacttt
     7681 tcactggagt tgtcccaatt cttgttgaat tagatggtga tgttaatggg cacaaatttt
     7741 ctgtcagtgg agagggtgaa ggtgatgcaa catacggaaa acttaccctt aaatttattt
     7801 gcactactgg aaaactacct gttccatggc caacacttgt cactactttc acttatggtg
     7861 ttcaatgctt ttcaagatac ccagatcata tgaaacggca tgactttttc aagagtgcca
     7921 tgcccgaagg ttatgtacag gaaagaacta tatttttcaa agatgacggg aactacaaga
     7981 cacgtgctga agtcaagttt gaaggtgata cccttgttaa tagaatcgag ttaaaaggta
     8041 ttgattttaa agaagatgga aacattcttg gacacaaatt ggaatacaac tataactcac
     8101 acaatgtata catcatggca gacaaacaaa agaatggaat caaagttaac ttcaaaatta
     8161 gacacaacat tgaagatgga agcgttcaac tagcagacca ttatcaacaa aatactccaa
     8221 ttggcgatgg ccctgtcctt ttaccagaca accattacct gtccacacaa tctgcccttt
     8281 cgaaagatcc caacgaaaag agagaccaca tggtccttct tgagtttgta acagctgctg
     8341 ggattacaca tggcatggat gaactataca aataggcgcg ccacttctaa ataagcgaat
     8401 ttcttatgat ttatgatttt tattattaaa taagttataa aaaaaataag tgtatacaaa
     8461 ttttaaagtg actcttaggt tttaaaacga aaattcttat tcttgagtaa ctctttcctg
     8521 taggtcaggt tgctttctca ggtatagtat gaggtcgctc ttattgacca cacctctacc
     8581 gggaattcgt aatcatgtca tagctgtttc ctgtgtgaaa ttgttatccg ctcacaattc
     8641 cacacaacat acgagccgga agcataaagt gtaaagcctg gggtgcctaa tgagtgagct
     8701 aactcacatt aattgcgttg cgctcactgc ccgctttcca gtcgggaaac ctgtcgtgcc
     8761 agctgcatta atgaatcggc caacgcgcgg ggagaggcgg tttgcgtatt ggctagagca
     8821 attcggcgtt aattcagtac attaaaaacg tccgcaatgt gttattaagt tgtctaagcg
     8881 tcaatttgtt tacaccacaa tatatcctgc caccagccag ccaacagctc cccgaccggc
     8941 agctcggcac aaaatcacca ctcgatacag gcagcccatc agtccgggac ggcgtcagcg
     9001 ggagagccgt tgtaaggcgg cagactttgc tcatgttacc gatgctattc ggaagaacgg
     9061 caactaagct gccgggtttg aaacacggat gatctcgcgg agggtagcat gttgattgta
     9121 acgatgacag agcgttgctg cctgtgatcc agatcatgaa caataaaact gtctgcttac
     9181 ataaacagta atacaagggg tgttatgagc catattcaac gggaaacgtc ttgctctagg
     9241 ccgcgattaa attccaacat ggatgctgat ttatatgggt ataaatgggc tcgcgataat
     9301 gtcgggcaat caggtgcgac aatctatcga ttgtatggga agcccgatgc gccagagttg
     9361 tttctgaaac atggcaaagg tagcgttgcc aatgatgtta cagatgagat ggtcagacta
     9421 aactggctga cggaatttat gcctcttccg accatcaagc attttatccg tactcctgat
     9481 gatgcatggt tactcaccac tgcgatcccc gggaaaacag cattccaggt attagaagaa
     9541 tatcctgatt caggtgaaaa tattgttgat gcgctggcag tgttcctgcg ccggttgcat
     9601 tcgattcctg tttgtaattg tccttttaac agcgatcgcg tatttcgtct cgctcaggcg
     9661 caatcacgaa tgaataacgg tttggttgat gcgagtgatt ttgatgacga gcgtaatggc
     9721 tggcctgttg aacaagtctg gaaagaaatg cataaacttt tgccattctc accggattca
     9781 gtcgtcactc atggtgattt ctcacttgat aaccttattt ttgacgaggg gaaattaata
     9841 ggttgtattg atgttggacg agtcggaatc gcagaccgat accaggatct tgccatccta
     9901 tggaactgcc tcggtgagtt ttctccttca ttacagaaac ggctttttca aaaatatggt
     9961 attgataatc ctgatatgaa taaattgcag tttcatttga tgctcgatga gtttttctaa
    10021 gaattaattc atgatcctgc atgaccaaaa tcccttaacg tgagttttcg ttccactgag
    10081 cgtcagaccc cgtagaaaag atcaaaggat cttcttgaga tccttttttt ctgcgcgtaa
    10141 tctgctgctt gcaaacaaaa aaaccaccgc taccagcggt ggtttgtttg ccggatcaag
    10201 agctaccaac tctttttccg aaggtaactg gcttcagcag agcgcagata ccaaatactg
    10261 tccttctagt gtagccgtag ttaggccacc acttcaagaa ctctgtagca ccgcctacat
    10321 acctcgctct gctaatcctg ttaccagtgg ctgctgccag tggcgataag tcgtgtctta
    10381 ccgggttgga ctcaagacga tagttaccgg ataaggcgca gcggtcgggc tgaacggggg
    10441 gttcgtgcac acagcccagc ttggagcgaa cgacctacac cgaactgaga tacctacagc
    10501 gtgagctatg agaaagcgcc acgcttcccg aagggagaaa ggcggacagg tatccggtaa
    10561 gcggcagggt cggaacagga gagcgcacga gggagcttcc agggggaaac gcctggtatc
    10621 tttatagtcc tgtcgggttt cgccacctct gacttgagcg tcgatttttg tgatgctcgt
    10681 caggggggcg gagcctatgg aaaaacgcca gcaacgcggc ctttttacgg ttcctggcct
    10741 tttgctggcc ttttgctcac atgttctttc ctgcgttatc ccctgattct gtggataacc
    10801 gtattaccgc ctttgagtga gctgataccg ctcgccgcag ccgaacgacc gagcgcagcg
    10861 agtcagtgag cgaggaagcg gaagagcgcc tgatgcggta ttttctcctt acgcatctgt
    10921 gcggtatttc acaccgcata tggtgcactc tcagtacaat ctgctctgat gccgcatagt
    10981 taagccagta tacactccgc tatcgctacg tgactgggtc atggctgcgc cccgacaccc
    11041 gccaacaccc gctgacgcgc cctgacgggc ttgtctgctc ccggcatccg cttacagaca
    11101 agctgtgacc gtctccggga gctgcatgtg tcagaggttt tcaccgtcat caccgaaacg
    11161 cgcgaggcag ggtgccttga tgtgggcgcc ggcggtcgag tggcgacggc gcggcttgtc
    11221 cgcgccctgg tagattgcct ggccgtaggc cagccatttt tgagcggcca gcggccgcga
    11281 taggccgacg cgaagcggcg gggcgtaggg agcgcagcga ccgaagggta ggcgcttttt
    11341 gcagctcttc ggctgtgcgc tggccagaca gttatgcaca ggccaggcgg gttttaagag
    11401 ttttaataag ttttaaagag ttttaggcgg aaaaatcgcc ttttttctct tttatatcag
    11461 tcacttacat gtgtgaccgg ttcccaatgt acggctttgg gttcccaatg tacgggttcc
    11521 ggttcccaat gtacggcttt gggttcccaa tgtacgtgct atccacagga aagagacctt
    11581 ttcgaccttt ttcccctgct agggcaattt gccctagcat ctgctccgta ca
//
