[The description below was written by a language model from this plasmid's Addgene catalogue record and the feature table of its GenBank file.]
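Description:
pGI3EM11 is an Agrobacterium binary (T-DNA) vector built on the pGI3 backbone, designed for Agrobacterium-mediated transformation of the chytrid fungus Spizellomyces punctatus. The backbone can be maintained in three hosts. A high-copy ColE1/pUC-type origin with a kanamycin resistance gene supports propagation and selection in E. coli. The pVS1 oriV, together with the RepA replication protein and StaA stability protein, allows stable maintenance in Agrobacterium, and a pBR322 bom region is also present. A yeast 2µ origin and the URA3 auxotrophic marker permit replication and selection in Saccharomyces cerevisiae. This is consistent with the ligation-independent cloning method listed, although the record does not say explicitly that assembly was done in yeast.

The payload lies between the nopaline-type right and left T-DNA border repeats, which define the segment transferred into the recipient cell. It consists of the S. punctatus histone H2B promoter (SpunH2Bpr), which is named in the catalogue entry but not annotated in the feature table and presumably occupies the unannotated stretch upstream of the coding region. This promoter drives the hygromycin phosphotransferase gene (hph), which the catalogue describes as fused at its C terminus to Aequorea victoria GFP, and the unit ends with the S. cerevisiae ADH1 terminator. A single transcription unit therefore supplies both hygromycin selection and a fluorescent readout in transformants. The cassette sits within a lacZ-derived cloning region flanked by M13 primer sites, with residual lac promoter and operator elements. The recorded use is transfer from Agrobacterium strain EHA105 to generate hygromycin-resistant, GFP-expressing Spizellomyces, as part of a genetic toolkit for chytrid cell biology.
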