Addgene plasmid #135483: pGI3EM11
Purpose: Agrobacterium T-DNA with SpunH2Bpr driving hph-GFP
Depositing lab: Nicolas Buchler. Depositing organization: Duke University. Publication: Genetic transformation of Spizellomyces punctatus, a resource for studying chytrid biology and evolutionary cell biology. Medina EM, Robinson KA, Bellingham-Johnstun K, Ianiri G, Laplante C, Fritz-Laylin LK, Buchler NE. Elife. 2020 May 11;9. pii: 52741. doi: 10.7554/eLife.52741. PubMed 32392127.
Backbone
  Vector backbone: pGI3
  Backbone size w/o insert (bp): 9576
  Total vector size (bp): 11629
  Vector type: Bacterial Expression, Yeast Expression
  Selectable markers: Hygromycin
Growth in bacteria
  Bacterial resistance: Kanamycin, 50 μg/mL
  Growth temperature: 37°C
  Growth strain: DH5alpha
  Growth instructions: Used in Agrobacterium EHA105 for transformation
  Copy number: High Copy
Gene/Insert
  Gene/Insert name: SpunH2Bpr hph-GFP ADH1t
  Species: S. cerevisiae (budding yeast); Spizellomyces punctatus
  Promoter: SpunH2Bpr
  Tag / fusion protein: GFP (C terminal on insert)
  Cloning method: Ligation Independent Cloning
  Sequencing primers: 5′ gtaaaacgacggccagt; 3′ caggaaacagctatgac
Terms and licenses: Academic/Nonprofit Terms; Industry Terms: Not Available to Industry
Depositor comments: The pGI3 vector was a gift from Giuseppe Ianiri
How to cite: pGI3EM11 was a gift from Nicolas Buchler (Addgene plasmid # 135483 ; http://n2t.net/addgene:135483 ; RRID:Addgene_135483)
